Addgene plasmid #59322: pDiGc
Purpose: Inducible expression of dsRed and constitutive expression of GFP in bacteria
Depositing lab: Sophie Helaine & David Holden. Depositing organization: Imperial College London. Publication: Dynamics of intracellular bacterial replication at the single cell level. Helaine S, Thompson JA, Watson KG, Liu M, Boyle C, Holden DW. Proc Natl Acad Sci U S A. 2010 Feb 23;107(8):3746-51. doi: 10.1073/pnas.1000041107. Epub 2010 Feb 2. PubMed 20133586.
Backbone
  Vector backbone: pBAD
  Total vector size (bp): 6800
  Vector type: Bacterial Expression
Growth in bacteria
  Bacterial resistance: Ampicillin, 100 μg/mL
  Growth temperature: 37°C
  Growth strain: XL1 Blue
  Growth instructions: Bacteria are better induced for dsRed after O/N in minimum medium (MgMES medium is ideal: 170mM 2-[N-morpholino]ethane-sulphonic acid at pH 5.0, 5 mM KCl, 7.5 mM (NH4)2SO4, 0.5 mM K2SO4, 1 mM KH2PO4, 10 mM MgCl2, 38 mM glycerol and 0.1% casamino acids (adapted from Beuzone et al., 1999)) in presence of arabinose (0.2% w/v)
  Copy number: Unknown
Gene/Insert 1
  Gene/Insert name: EGFP (alt name: gpfmut3a)
  Promoter: rpsM
  Cloning method: Unknown
  Sequencing primers: 5′ EGFP-C
Gene/Insert 2
  Gene/Insert name: dsRed (alt name: DsRed.T3_S4T)
  Promoter: Pbad
  Cloning method: Unknown
  Sequencing primers: 5′ PBAD-F
Terms and licenses: Academic/Nonprofit Terms; Industry Terms: Not Available to Industry
How to cite: pDiGc was a gift from Sophie Helaine & David Holden (Addgene plasmid # 59322 ; http://n2t.net/addgene:59322 ; RRID:Addgene_59322)
