[The description below was written by a language model from this plasmid's Addgene catalogue record and pLannotate feature annotations shown in this document.]
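Description:
pDiGc is a bacterial dual-fluorescence expression plasmid of about 6.8 kb built on a pBAD backbone. It replicates through a ColE1/pMB1-type origin, with the pBR322 bom region and only a fragment of rop alongside; the catalogue lists copy number as unknown. Selection is by ampicillin through the β-lactamase gene, and an f1 phage origin is also present. Short remnants of the tetracycline resistance gene and its promoter appear to be non-functional carry-over from earlier cloning steps.

The plasmid carries two independent reporter cassettes. In the first, a stretch of bacterial chromosomal sequence spanning the end of secY, rpmJ and the start of rpsM supplies the rpsM ribosomal protein promoter region. The GFPmut3 coding sequence lies immediately after the rpsM fragment, so green fluorescence is produced constitutively. The catalogue names this insert EGFP, but its alternative name and the annotation both point to GFPmut3. In the second cassette, araC is transcribed divergently from the araBAD promoter, which drives a rapidly maturing DsRed variant. The catalogue records it as DsRed.T3_S4T, while the annotation software matches it to DsRed-Express. The rrnB T1 and T2 terminators follow it, and red fluorescence appears only when arabinose is supplied.

This pairing suits fluorescence dilution experiments. DsRed is pre-loaded by arabinose induction, and once the inducer is removed the red signal is expected to halve with each division. Constitutive GFP keeps every bacterium detectable throughout. The associated publication concerns the dynamics of intracellular bacterial replication at the single-cell level, consistent with tracking replicating and non-replicating bacteria inside host cells.
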