Features (pLannotate 1.2.2; 21 found; start..end, strand, type, name):
      5..175     +  CDS            secY (fragment): SECY_ECOLI - Also known as prlA. Experimental evidence at protein level: Swiss-Prot protein existence level 1. The central subunit of the protein translocation channel SecYEG. Consists of two halves formed by TMs 1-5 and 6-10. These two domains form a lateral gate at the front which open onto the bilayer between TMs 2 and 7, and are clamped together by SecE at the back. The channel is closed by both a pore ring composed of hydrophobic SecY resides and a short helix (helix 2A) on the extracellular side of the membrane which forms a plug. The plug probably moves laterally to allow the channel to
    210..323     +  CDS            rpmJ (sequence withheld): RL36_ECOLI - Experimental evidence at protein level: Swiss-Prot protein existence level 1. From Escherichia coli (strain K12).
    476..631     +  CDS            rpsM (fragment): RS13_ECOLI - Experimental evidence at protein level: Swiss-Prot protein existence level 1. The C-terminal tail plays a role in the affinity of the 30S P site for different tRNAs. From Escherichia coli (strain K12).
    635..1348    +  CDS            GFPmut3: GFPmut3 is a basic (constitutively fluorescent) green fluorescent protein published in 1996, derived from Aequorea victoria. It is reported to be a very rapidly-maturing weak dimer.
   1359..1379    +  misc_feature   MCS (fragment): pUC18/19 multiple cloning site
   1431..1531    +  CDS            TcR (fragment): tetracycline efflux protein; tet; confers resistance to tetracycline
   1625..2503    -  CDS            araC: L-arabinose regulatory protein; araC
   2530..2814    +  promoter       araBAD promoter: araBAD; promoter of the L-arabinose operon of E. coli; the araC regulatory gene is transcribed in the opposite direction (Guzman et al., 1995)
   2851..2871    +  misc_feature   MCS (fragment): pUC18/19 multiple cloning site
   2892..3569    +  CDS            DsRed-Express: rapidly maturing tetrameric variant of DsRed fluorescent protein (Bevis and Glick, 2002) mammalian codon-optimized
   3659..3774    +  ncRNA          5S rRNA: Accession: RF00001 - 5S ribosomal RNA
   3778..3864    +  terminator     rrnB T1 terminator: Escherichia coli rrnB; transcription terminator T1 from the E. coli rrnB gene
   3956..3983    +  terminator     rrnB T2 terminator: transcription terminator T2 from the E. coli rrnB gene
   4002..4093    +  promoter       AmpR promoter: bla
   4094..4954    +  CDS            AmpR: β-lactamase; bla; confers resistance to ampicillin, carbenicillin, and related antibiotics
   4996..5451    +  rep_origin     f1 ori (sequence partly withheld): f1 bacteriophage origin of replication; arrow indicates direction of (+) strand synthesis
   5562..6150    +  rep_origin     ori: high-copy-number ColE1/pMB1/pBR322/pUC origin of replication
   6336..6476    -  misc_feature   bom: basis of mobility region from pBR322
   6578..6618    -  CDS            rop (fragment): Rop protein, which maintains plasmids at low copy number; rop
   6617..6804    -  CDS            TcR (fragment): tetracycline efflux protein; tet; confers resistance to tetracycline
   6814..6830    +  promoter       tet promoter (fragment): E. coli promoter for tetracycline efflux protein gene
>Addgene plasmid #59322 | pDiGc | depositor full sequence | sequence record 92596 | pDiGc
GGGGATCCCGGAGTTCATGCGTGATGCAATGAAAGTGCCGTTCTACTTCGGTGGGACCTCACTGCTTATC
GTTGTTGTCGTGATTATGGACTTTATGGCTCAAGTGCAAACTCTGATGATGTCCAGTCAGTATGAGTCTG
CATTGAAGAAGGCGAACCTGAAAGGCTACGGCCGTTAATTGGTCGCCTGAGAAGTTACGGAGAGTAAAA
[114 nt withheld, positions 210-323]
TGATTTTTTCGCATATTTTTCTTGCAAAGTTGGGTTGAGCTGGCTAGATTAGCCAGCCAATCTTTTGTAT
GTCTGTACGTTTCCATTTGAGTATCCTGAAAACGGGCTTTTCAGCATGGTACGTACATATTAAATAGTAG
GAGTGCATAGTGGCCCGTATAGCAGGCATTAACATTCCTGATCAGAAACACGCCGTGATCGCGTTAACTT
CGATCTACGGTGTCGGCAAGACCCGTTCTAAAGCCATCCTGGCTGCAGCGGGTATCGCTGAAAATGTTAA
GATCCTCTAGATTTAAGAAGGAGATATACATATGAGTAAAGGAGAAGAACTTTTCACTGGAGTTGTCCCA
ATTCTTGTTGAATTAGATGGTGATGTTAATGGGCACAAATTTTCTGTCAGTGGAGAGGGTGAAGGTGATG
CAACATACGGAAAACTTACCCTTAAATTTATTTGCACTACTGGAAAACTACCTGTTCCATGGCCAACACT
TGTCACTACTTTCGGTTATGGTGTTCAATGCTTTGCGAGATACCCAGATCATATGAAACAGCATGACTTT
TTCAAGAGTGCCATGCCCGAAGGTTATGTACAGGAAAGAACTATATTTTTCAAAGATGACGGGAACTACA
AGACACGTGCTGAAGTCAAGTTTGAAGGTGATACCCTTGTTAATAGAATCGAGTTAAAAGGTATTGATTT
TAAAGAAGATGGAAACATTCTTGGACACAAATTGGAATACAACTATAACTCACACAATGTATACATCATG
GCAGACAAACAAAAGAATGGAATCAAAGTTAACTTCAAAATTAGACACAACATTGAAGATGGAAGCGTTC
AACTAGCAGACCATTATCAACAAAATACTCCAATTGGCGATGGCCCTGTCCTTTTACCAGACAACCATTA
CCTGTCCACACAATCTGCCCTTTCGAAAGATCCCAACGAAAAGAGAGACCACATGGTCCTTCTTGAGTTT
GTAACAGCTGCTGGGATTACACATGGCATGGATGAACTATACAAATAAATGTCCAGACCTGCAGGCATGC
AAGCTTTAATGCGGTAGTTTATCACAGTTAAATTGCTAACGCAGTCAGGCACCGTGTATGAAATCTAACA
ATGCGCTCATCGTCATCCTCGGCACCGTCACCCTGGATGCTGTAGGCATAGGCTTGGTTATGCCGGTACT
GCCGGGCCTCTTGCGGGACGATGCATAATGTGCCTGTCAAATGGACGAAGCAGGGATTCTGCAAACCCTA
TGCTACTCCGTCAAGCCGTCAATTGTCTGATTCGTTACCAATTATGACAACTTGACGGCTACATCATTCA
CTTTTTCTTCACAACCGGCACGGAACTCGCTCGGGCTGGCCCCGGTGCATTTTTTAAATACCCGCGAGAA
ATAGAGTTGATCGTCAAAACCAACATTGCGACCGACGGTGGCGATAGGCATCCGGGTGGTGCTCAAAAGC
AGCTTCGCCTGGCTGATACGTTGGTCCTCGCGCCAGCTTAAGACGCTAATCCCTAACTGCTGGCGGAAAA
GATGTGACAGACGCGACGGCGACAAGCAAACATGCTGTGCGACGCTGGCGATATCAAAATTGCTGTCTGC
CAGGTGATCGCTGATGTACTGACAAGCCTCGCGTACCCGATTATCCATCGGTGGATGGAGCGACTCGTTA
ATCGCTTCCATGCGCCGCAGTAACAATTGCTCAAGCAGATTTATCGCCAGCAGCTCCGAATAGCGCCCTT
CCCCTTGCCCGGCGTTAATGATTTGCCCAAACAGGTCGCTGAAATGCGGCTGGTGCGCTTCATCCGGGCG
AAAGAACCCCGTATTGGCAAATATTGACGGCCAGTTAAGCCATTCATGCCAGTAGGCGCGCGGACGAAAG
TAAACCCACTGGTGATACCATTCGCGAGCCTCCGGATGACGACCGTAGTGATGAATCTCTCCTGGCGGGA
ACAGCAAAATATCACCCGGTCGGCAAACAAATTCTCGTCCCTGATTTTTCACCACCCCCTGACCGCGAAT
GGTGAGATTGAGAATATAACCTTTCATTCCCAGCGGTCGGTCGATAAAAAAATCGAGATAACCGTTGGCC
TCAATCGGCGTTAAACCCGCCACCAGATGGGCATTAAACGAGTATCCCGGCAGCAGGGGATCATTTTGCG
CTTCAGCCATACTTTTCATACTCCCGCCATTCAGAGAAGAAACCAATTGTCCATATTGCATCAGACATTG
CCGTCACTGCGTCTTTTACTGGCTCTTCTCGCTAACCAAACCGGTAACCCCGCTTATTAAAAGCATTCTG
TAACAAAGCGGGACCAAAGCCATGACAAAAACGCGTAACAAAAGTGTCTATAATCACGGCAGAAAAGTCC
ACATTGATTATTTGCACGGCGTCACACTTTGCTATGCCATAGCATTTTTATCCATAAGATTAGCGGATCC
TACCTGACGCTTTTTATCGCAACTCTCTACTGTTTCTCCATACCCGTTTTTTTGGGCTAGCAGGAGGAAT
TCACCATGGTACCCGGGGATCCTCTAGATTTAAGAAGGAGATATACATATGGCCTCCACCGAGGACGTCA
TCAAGGAGTTCATGCGCTTCAAGGTGCGCATGGAGGGCTCCGTGAACGGCCACGAGTTCGAGATCGAGGG
CGAGGGCGAGGGCCGCCCCTACGAGGGCACCCAGACCGCCAAGCTGAAGGTGACCAAGGGCGGCCCCCTG
CCCTTCGCCTGGGACATCCTGTCCCCCCAGTTCCAGTACGGCTCCAAGGTGTACGTGAAGCACCCCGCCG
ACATCCCCGACTACAAGAAGCTGTCCTTCCCCGAGGGCTTCAAGTGGGAGCGCGTGATGAACTTCGAGGA
CGGCGGCGTGGTGACCGTGACCCAGGACTCCTCCCTGCAGGACGGCTGCTTCATCTACAAGGTGAAGTTC
ATCGGCGTGAACTTCCCCTCCGACGGCCCCGTAATGCAGAAGAAGACTATGGGCTGGGAGCCCTCCACCG
AGCGCCTGTACCCCCGCGACGGCGTGCTGAAGGGCGAGATCCACAAGGCCCTGAAGCTGAAGGACGGCGG
CCACTACCTGGTGGAGTTCAAGTCCATCTACATGGCCAAGAAGCCCGTGCAGCTGCCCGGCTACTACTAC
GTGGACTCCAAGCTGGACATCACCTCCCACAACGAGGACTACACCATCGTGGAGCAGTACGAGCGCACCG
AGGGCCGCTACCACCTGTTCCTGTAGAAGCTTGGCTGTTTTGGCGGATGAGAGAAGATTTTCAGCCTGAT
ACAGATTAAATCAGAACGCAGAAGCGGTCTGATAAAACAGAATTTGCCTGGCGGCAGTAGCGCGGTGGTC
CCACCTGACCCCATGCCGAACTCAGAAGTGAAACGCCGTAGCGCCGATGGTAGTGTGGGGTCTCCCCATG
CGAGAGTAGGGAACTGCCAGGCATCAAATAAAACGAAAGGCTCAGTCGAAAGACTGGGCCTTTCGTTTTA
TCTGTTGTTTGTCGGTGAACGCTCTCCTGAGTAGGACAAATCCGCCGGGAGCGGATTTGAACGTTGCGAA
GCAACGGCCCGGAGGGTGGCGGGCAGGACGCCCGCCATAAACTGCCAGGCATCAAATTAAGCAGAAGGCC
ATCCTGACGGATGGCCTTTTTGCGTTTCTACAAACTCTTTTGTTTATTTTTCTAAATACATTCAAATATG
TATCCGCTCATGAGACAATAACCCTGATAAATGCTTCAATAATATTGAAAAAGGAAGAGTATGAGTATTC
AACATTTCCGTGTCGCCCTTATTCCCTTTTTTGCGGCATTTTGCCTTCCTGTTTTTGCTCACCCAGAAAC
GCTGGTGAAAGTAAAAGATGCTGAAGATCAGTTGGGTGCACGAGTGGGTTACATCGAACTGGATCTCAAC
AGCGGTAAGATCCTTGAGAGTTTTCGCCCCGAAGAACGTTTTCCAATGATGAGCACTTTTAAAGTTCTGC
TATGTGGCGCGGTATTATCCCGTGTTGACGCCGGGCAAGAGCAACTCGGTCGCCGCATACACTATTCTCA
GAATGACTTGGTTGAGTACTCACCAGTCACAGAAAAGCATCTTACGGATGGCATGACAGTAAGAGAATTA
TGCAGTGCTGCCATAACCATGAGTGATAACACTGCGGCCAACTTACTTCTGACAACGATCGGAGGACCGA
AGGAGCTAACCGCTTTTTTGCACAACATGGGGGATCATGTAACTCGCCTTGATCGTTGGGAACCGGAGCT
GAATGAAGCCATACCAAACGACGAGCGTGACACCACGATGCCTGCAGCAATGGCAACAACGTTGCGCAAA
CTATTAACTGGCGAACTACTTACTCTAGCTTCCCGGCAACAATTAATAGACTGGATGGAGGCGGATAAAG
TTGCAGGACCACTTCTGCGCTCGGCCCTTCCGGCTGGCTGGTTTATTGCTGATAAATCTGGAGCCGGTGA
GCGTGGGTCTCGCGGTATCATTGCAGCACTGGGGCCAGATGGTAAGCCCTCCCGTATCGTAGTTATCTAC
ACGACGGGGAGTCAGGCAACTATGGATGAACGAAATAGACAGATCGCTGAGATAGGTGCCTCACTGATTA
AGCATTGGTAACTGTCAGACCAAGTTTACTCATATATACTTTAGATTGATT
[125 nt withheld, positions 4995-5119]
C
[141 nt withheld, positions 5121-5261]
CCTTTGACGTTGGAGTCCACGTTCTTTAATAGTGGACTCTTGTTCCAAACTTGAACAACACTCAACCCTA
TCTCGGGCTATTCTTTTGATTTATAAGGGATTTTGCCGATTTCGGCCTATTGGTTAAAAAATGAGCTGAT
TTAACAAAAATTTAACGCGAATTTTAACAAAATATTAACGTTTACAATTTAAAAGGATCTAGGTGAAGAT
CCTTTTTGATAATCTCATGACCAAAATCCCTTAACGTGAGTTTTCGTTCCACTGAGCGTCAGACCCCGTA
GAAAAGATCAAAGGATCTTCTTGAGATCCTTTTTTTCTGCGCGTAATCTGCTGCTTGCAAACAAAAAAAC
CACCGCTACCAGCGGTGGTTTGTTTGCCGGATCAAGAGCTACCAACTCTTTTTCCGAAGGTAACTGGCTT
CAGCAGAGCGCAGATACCAAATACTGTCCTTCTAGTGTAGCCGTAGTTAGGCCACCACTTCAAGAACTCT
GTAGCACCGCCTACATACCTCGCTCTGCTAATCCTGTTACCAGTGGCTGCTGCCAGTGGCGATAAGTCGT
GTCTTACCGGGTTGGACTCAAGACGATAGTTACCGGATAAGGCGCAGCGGTCGGGCTGAACGGGGGGTTC
GTGCACACAGCCCAGCTTGGAGCGAACGACCTACACCGAACTGAGATACCTACAGCGTGAGCTATGAGAA
AGCGCCACGCTTCCCGAAGGGAGAAAGGCGGACAGGTATCCGGTAAGCGGCAGGGTCGGAACAGGAGAGC
GCACGAGGGAGCTTCCAGGGGGAAACGCCTGGTATCTTTATAGTCCTGTCGGGTTTCGCCACCTCTGACT
TGAGCGTCGATTTTTGTGATGCTCGTCAGGGGGGCGGAGCCTATGGAAAAACGCCAGCAACGCGGCCTTT
TTACGGTTCCTGGCCTTTTGCTGGCCTTTTGCTCACATGTTCTTTCCTGCGTTATCCCCTGATTCTGTGG
ATAACCGTATTACCGCCTTTGAGTGAGCTGATACCGCTCGCCGCAGCCGAACGACCGAGCGCAGCGAGTC
AGTGAGCGAGGAAGCGGAAGAGCGCCTGATGCGGTATTTTCTCCTTACGCATCTGTGCGGTATTTCACAC
CGCATATGGTGCACTCTCAGTACAATCTGCTCTGATGCCGCATAGTTAAGCCAGTATACACTCCGCTATC
GCTACGTGACTGGGTCATGGCTGCGCCCCGACACCCGCCAACACCCGCTGACGCGCCCTGACGGGCTTGT
CTGCTCCCGGCATCCGCTTACAGACAAGCTGTGACCGTCTCCGGGAGCTGCATGTGTCAGAGGTTTTCAC
CGTCATCACCGAAACGCGCGAGGCAGCAAGGAGATGGCGCCCAACAGTCCCCCGGCCACGGGGCCTGCCA
CCATACCCACGCCGAAACAAGCGCTCATGAGCCCGAAGTGGCGAGCCCGATCTTCCCCATCGGTGATGTC
GGCGATATAGGCGCCAGCAACCGCACCTGTGGCGCCGGTGATGCCGGCCACGATGCGTCCGGCGTAGAGG
ATCTGCTCATGTTTGACAGCTTATCATCG
