>Addgene plasmid #59322 | pDiGc | addgene partial sequence | sequence record 94930 | pBAD-F 5'-ATGCCATAGCATTTTTATCC-3'
TCGCAACTCTCTACTGTTTCTCCATACCCGTTTTTTTGGGCTAGCAGGAGGAATTCACCATGGTACCCGG
GGATCCTCTAGATTTAAGAAGGAGATATACATATGGCCTCCACCGAGGACGTCATCAAGGAGTTCATGCG
CTTCAAGGTGCGCATGGAGGGCTCCGTGAACGGCCACGAGTTCGAGATCGAGGGCGAGGGCGAGGGCCGC
CCCTACGAGGGCACCCAGACCGCCAAGCTGAAGGTGACCAAGGGCGGCCCCCTGCCCTTCGCCTGGGACA
TCCTGTCCCCCCAGTTCCAGTACGGCTCCAAGGTGTACGTGAAGCACCCCGCCGACATCCCCGACTACAA
GAAGCTGTCCTTCCCCGAGGGCTTCAAGTGGGAGCGCGTGATGAACTTCGAGGACGGCGGCGTGGTGACC
GTGACCCAGGACTCCTCCCTGCAGGACGGCTGCTTCATCTACAAGGTGAAGTTCATCGGCGTGAACTTCC
CCTCCGACGGCCCCGTAATGCAGAAGAAGACTATGGGCTGGGAGCCCTCCACCGAGCGCCTGTACCCCCG
CGACGGCGTGCTGAAGGGCGAGATCCACAAGGCCCTGAAGCTGAAGGACGGCGGCCACTACCTGGTGGAG
TTCAAGTCCATCTACATGGCCAAGAAGCCCGTGCAGCTGCCCGGCTACTACTACGTGGACTCCAAGCTGG
ACATCACCTCCCACAACGAGGACTACACCATCGTGGA
