>Addgene plasmid #59322 | pDiGc | addgene partial sequence | sequence record 95978 | AraC-F-New 5'-GATGTAGCCGTCAAGTTGTCA-3'
ATTGACGGCTTGACGGAGTAGCATAGGGTTTGCAGAATCCCTGCTTCGTCCATTTGACAGGCACATTATG
CATCGTCCCGCAAGAGGCCCGGCAGTACCGGCATAACCAAGCCTATGCCTACAGCATCCAGGGTGACGGT
GCCGAGGATGACGATGAGCGCATTGTTAGATTTCATACACGGTGCCTGACTGCGTTAGCAATTTAACTGT
GATAAACTACCGCATTAAAGCTTGCATGCCTGCAGGTCTGGACATTTATTTGTATAGTTCATCCATGCCA
TGTGTAATCCCAGCAGCTGTTACAAACTCAAGAAGGACCATGTGGTCTCTCTTTTCGTTGGGATCTTTCG
AAAGGGCAGATTGTGTGGACAGGTAATGGTTGTCTGGTAAAAGGACAGGGCCATCGCCAATTGGAGTATT
TTGTTGATAATGGTCTGCTAGTTGAACGCTTCCATCTTCAATGTTGTGTCTAATTTTGAAGTTAACTTTG
ATTCCATTCTTTTGTTTGTCTGCCATGATGTATACATTGTGTGAGTTATAGTTGTATTCCAATTTGTGTC
CAAGAATGTTTCCATCTTCTTTAAAATCAATACCTTTTAACTCGATTCTATTAACAAGGGTATCACCTTC
AAACTTGACTTCAGCACGTGTCTTGTAGTTCCCGTCATCTTTGAAAAATATAGTTCTTTCCTGTACATAA
CCTTCGGGCATGGCACTCTTGAAAAAGTCATGCTGTTTCATATGATCTGGGTATCTCGCAAAGCATTGAA
CACCATAACCGAAAGTAGTGACAAGTGTTGG
